>Addgene plasmid #227098 | pBK_Gal4-DBD-Ar | addgene full sequence | sequence record 455197 | Addgene NGS Result
GCACTTTTCGGGGAAATGTGCGCGGAACCCCTATTTGTTTATTTTTCTAAATACATTCAAATATGTATCC
GCTCATGAGACAATAACCCTGATAAATGCTTCAATAATATTGAAAAAGGAAGAGTCCTGAGGCGGAAAGA
ACCAGCTGTGGAATGTGTGTCAGTTAGGGTGTGGAAAGTCCCCAGGCTCCCCAGCAGGCAGAAGTATGCA
AAGCATGCATCTCAATTAGTCAGCAACCAGGTGTGGAAAGTCCCCAGGCTCCCCAGCAGGCAGAAGTATG
CAAAGCATGCATCTCAATTAGTCAGCAACCATAGTCCCGCCCCTAACTCCGCCCATCCCGCCCCTAACTC
CGCCCAGTTCCGCCCATTCTCCGCCCCATGGCTGACTAATTTTTTTTATTTATGCAGAGGCCGAGGCCGC
CTCGGCCTCTGAGCTATTCCAGAAGTAGTGAGGAGGCTTTTTTGGAGGCCTAGGCTTTTGCAAAGATCGA
TCAAGAGACAGGATGAGGATCGTTTCGCATGATTGAACAAGATGGATTGCACGCAGGTTCTCCGGCCGCT
TGGGTGGAGAGGCTATTCGGCTATGACTGGGCACAACAGACAATCGGCTGCTCTGATGCCGCCGTGTTCC
GGCTGTCAGCGCAGGGGCGCCCGGTTCTTTTTGTCAAGACCGACCTGTCCGGTGCCCTGAATGAACTGCA
AGACGAGGCAGCGCGGCTATCGTGGCTGGCCACGACGGGCGTTCCTTGCGCAGCTGTGCTCGACGTTGTC
ACTGAAGCGGGAAGGGACTGGCTGCTATTGGGCGAAGTGCCGGGGCAGGATCTCCTGTCATCTCACCTTG
CTCCTGCCGAGAAAGTATCCATCATGGCTGATGCAATGCGGCGGCTGCATACGCTTGATCCGGCTACCTG
CCCATTCGACCACCAAGCGAAACATCGCATCGAGCGAGCACGTACTCGGATGGAAGCCGGTCTTGTCGAT
CAGGATGATCTGGACGAAGAGCATCAGGGGCTCGCGCCAGCCGAACTGTTCGCCAGGCTCAAGGCGAGCA
TGCCCGACGGCGAGGATCTCGTCGTGACCCATGGCGATGCCTGCTTGCCGAATATCATGGTGGAAAATGG
CCGCTTTTCTGGATTCATCGACTGTGGCCGGCTGGGTGTGGCGGACCGCTATCAGGACATAGCGTTGGCT
ACCCGTGATATTGCTGAAGAGCTTGGCGGCGAATGGGCTGACCGCTTCCTCGTGCTTTACGGTATCGCCG
CTCCCGATTCGCAGCGCATCGCCTTCTATCGCCTTCTTGACGAGTTCTTCTGAGCGGGACTCTGGGGTTC
GAAATGACCGACCAAGCGACGCCCAACCTGCCATCACGAGATTTCGATTCCACCGCCGCCTTCTATGAAA
GGTTGGGCTTCGGAATCGTTTTCCGGGACGCCGGCTGGATGATCCTCCAGCGCGGGGATCTCATGCTGGA
GTTCTTCGCCCACCCTAGGGGGAGGCTAACTGAAACACGGAAGGAGACAATACCGGAAGGAACCCGCGCT
ATGACGGCAATAAAAAGACAGAATAAAACGCACGGTGTTGGGTCGTTTGTTCATAAACGCGGGGTTCGGT
CCCAGGGCTGGCACTCTGTCGATACCCCACCGAGACCCCATTGGGGCCAATACGCCCGCGTTTCTTCCTT
TTCCCCACCCCACCCCCCAAGTTCGGGTGAAGGCCCAGGGCTCGCAGCCAACGTCGGGGCGGCAGGCCCT
GCCATAGCCTCAGGTTACTCATATATACTTTAGATTGATTTAAAACTTCATTTTTAATTTAAAAGGATCT
AGGTGAAGATCCTTTTTGATAATCTCATGACCAAAATCCCTTAACGTGAGTTTTCGTTCCACTGAGCGTC
AGACCCCGTAGAAAAGATCAAAGGATCTTCTTGAGATCCTTTTTTTCTGCGCGTAATCTGCTGCTTGCAA
ACAAAAAAACCACCGCTACCAGCGGTGGTTTGTTTGCCGGATCAAGAGCTACCAACTCTTTTTCCGAAGG
TAACTGGCTTCAGCAGAGCGCAGATACCAAATACTGTTCTTCTAGTGTAGCCGTAGTTAGGCCACCACTT
CAAGAACTCTGTAGCACCGCCTACATACCTCGCTCTGCTAATCCTGTTACCAGTGGCTGCTGCCAGTGGC
GATAAGTCGTGTCTTACCGGGTTGGACTCAAGACGATAGTTACCGGATAAGGCGCAGCGGTCGGGCTGAA
CGGGGGGTTCGTGCACACAGCCCAGCTTGGAGCGAACGACCTACACCGAACTGAGATACCTACAGCGTGA
GCTATGAGAAAGCGCCACGCTTCCCGAAGGGAGAAAGGCGGACAGGTATCCGGTAAGCGGCAGGGTCGGA
ACAGGAGAGCGCACGAGGGAGCTTCCAGGGGGAAACGCCTGGTATCTTTATAGTCCTGTCGGGTTTCGCC
ACCTCTGACTTGAGCGTCGATTTTTGTGATGCTCGTCAGGGGGGCGGAGCCTATGGAAAAACGCCAGCAA
CGCGGCCTTTTTACGGTTCCTGGCCTTTTGCTGGCCTTTTGCTCACATGTTCTTTCCTGCGTTATCCCCT
GATTCTGTGGATAACCGTATTACCGCCATGCATTAGTTATTAATAGTAATCAATTACGGGGTCATTAGTT
CATAGCCCATATATGGAGTTCCGCGTTACATAACTTACGGTAAATGGCCCGCCTGGCTGACCGCCCAACG
ACCCCCGCCCATTGACGTCAATAATGACGTATGTTCCCATAGTAACGCCAATAGGGACTTTCCATTGACG
TCAATGGGTGGAGTATTTACGGTAAACTGCCCACTTGGCAGTACATCAAGTGTATCATATGCCAAGTACG
CCCCCTATTGACGTCAATGACGGTAAATGGCCCGCCTGGCATTATGCCCAGTACATGACCTTATGGGACT
TTCCTACTTGGCAGTACATCTACGTATTAGTCATCGCTATTACCATGGTGATGCGGTTTTGGCAGTACAT
CAATGGGCGTGGATAGCGGTTTGACTCACGGGGATTTCCAAGTCTCCACCCCATTGACGTCAATGGGAGT
TTGTTTTGGCACCAAAATCAACGGGACTTTCCAAAATGTCGTAACAACTCCGCCCCATTGACGCAAATGG
GCGGTAGGCGTGTACGGTGGGAGGTCTATATAAGCAGAGCTGGTTTAGTGAACCGTCAGATCCGCTAGTG
GATCTGCCACCATGGAACAGAAGCTGATCTCAGAAGAGGATCTGGCCCGGGCCATGAAGCTACTGTCTTC
TATCGAACAAGCATGCGATATTTGCCGACTTAAAAAGCTCAAGTGCTCCAAAGAAAAACCGAAGTGCGCC
AAGTGTCTGAAGAACAACTGGGAGTGTCGCTACTCTCCCAAAACCAAAAGGTCTCCGCTGACTAGGGCAC
ATCTGACAGAAGTGGAATCAAGGCTAGAAAGACTGGAACAGCTATTTCTACTGATTTTTCCTCGAGAAGA
CCTTGACATGATTTTGAAAATGGATTCTTTACAGGATATAAAAGCATTGTTAACAGGATTATTTGTACAA
GATAATGTGAATAAAGATGCCGTCACAGATAGATTGGCTTCAGTGGAGACTGATATGCCTCTAACATTGA
GACAGCATAGAATAAGTGCGACATCATCATCGGAAGAGAGTAGTAACAAAGGTCAAAGACAGTTGACTGT
ATCGCCGGAATTCCCGGGGATCACAAGTTTGTACAAAAAAGCAGGCTCCATGGAGGTGCAGTTAGGGCTG
GGAAGGGTCTACCCACGGCCCCCATCCAAGACCTATCGAGGAGCGTTCCAGAATCTGTTCCAGAGCGTGC
GCGAAGCGATCCAGAACCCGGGCCCCAGGCACCCTGAGGCCGCTAACATAGCACCTCCCGGCGCCTGTTT
ACAGCAGAGGCAGGAGACTAGCCCCCGGCGGCGGCGGCGGCAGCAGCACACTGAGGATGGTTCTCCTCAA
GCCCACATCAGAGGCCCCACAGGCTACCTGGCCCTGGAGGAGGAACAGCAGCCTTCACAGCAGCAGGCAG
CCTCCGAGGGCCACCCTGAGAGCAGCTGCCTCCCCGAGCCTGGGGCGGCCACCGCTCCTGGCAAGGGGCT
GCCGCAGCAGCCACCAGCTCCTCCAGATCAGGATGACTCAGCTGCCCCATCCACGTTGTCCCTGCTGGGC
CCCACTTTCCCAGGCTTAAGCAGCTGCTCCGCCGACATTAAAGACATTTTGAACGAGGCCGGCACCATGC
AACTTCTTCAGCAGCAGCAACAACAGCAGCAGCACCAACAGCAGCACCAACAGCACCAACAGCAGCAGGA
GGTAATCTCCGAAGGCAGCAGCGCAAGAGCCAGGGAGGCCACGGGGGCTCCCTCTTCCTCCAAGGATAGT
TACCTAGGGGGCAATTCAACCATATCTGACAGTGCCAAGGAGTTGTGTAAAGCAGTGTCTGTGTCCATGG
GATTGGGTGTGGAAGCATTGGAACATCTGAGTCCAGGGGAACAGCTTCGGGGAGACTGCATGTACGCGTC
GCTCCTGGGAGGTCCACCCGCGGTGCGTCCCACTCCTTGTGCGCCGCTGCCCGAATGCAAAGGTCTTCCC
CTGGACGAAGGCCCAGGCAAAAGCACTGAAGAGACTGCTGAGTATTCCTCTTTCAAGGGAGGTTACGCCA
AAGGATTGGAAGGTGAGAGCTTGGGGTGCTCTGGCAGCAGTGAAGCAGGTAGCTCTGGGACACTTGAGAT
CCCGTCCTCTCTGTCTCTGTATAAATCTGGAGCACTAGACGAGGCAGCAGCATACCAGAATCGCGACTAC
TACAACTTTCCGCTGGCTCTGTCCGGGCCGCCGCACCCCCCGCCCCCTACCCATCCACACGCCCGTATCA
AGCTGGAGAACCCATTGGACTACGGCAGCGCCTGGGCTGCGGCGGCAGCGCAATGCCGCTATGGGGACTT
GGGTAGTCTACATGGAGGGAGTGTAGCCGGGCCCAGCACTGGATCGCCCCCAGCCACCACCTCTTCTTCC
TGGCATACTCTCTTCACAGCTGAAGAAGGCCAATTATATGGGCCAGGAGGCGGGGGCGGCAGCAGCAGCC
CAAGCGATGCCGGGCCTGTAGCCCCCTATGGCTACACTCGGCCCCCTCAGGGGCTGACAAGCCAGGAGAG
TGACTACTCTGCCTCCGAAGTGTGGTATCCTGGTGGAGTTGTGAACAGAGTACCCTATCCCAGTCCCAAT
TGTGTCAAAAGTGAAATGGGACCTTGGATGGAGAACTACTCCGGACCTTATGGGGACATGCGTTTGGACA
GTACCAGGGACCATGTTTTACCCATCGACTATTACTTTCCACCCCAGAAGACCTGCCTGATCTGTGGAGA
TGAAGCTTCTGGCTGTCACTACGGAGCTCTCACTTGTGGCAGCTGCAAGGTCTTCTTCAAAAGAGCCGCT
GAAGGGAAACAGAAGTATCTATGTGCCAGCAGAAACGATTGTACCATTGATAAATTTCGGAGGAAAAATT
GCCCATCTTGTCGTCTCCGGAAATGTTATGAAGCAGGGATGACTCTGGGAGCTCGTAAGCTGAAGAAACT
TGGAAATCTAAAACTACAGGAGGAAGGAGAAAACTCCAATGCTGGCAGCCCCACTGAGGACCCATCCCAG
AAGATGACTGTATCACACATTGAAGGCTATGAATGTCAGCCTATCTTTCTTAACGTCCTGGAAGCCATTG
AGCCAGGAGTGGTGTGTGCCGGACATGACAACAACCAACCAGATTCCTTTGCTGCCTTGTTATCTAGCCT
CAATGAGCTTGGAGAGAGGCAGCTTGTGCATGTGGTCAAGTGGGCCAAGGCCTTGCCTGGCTTCCGCAAC
TTGCATGTGGATGACCAGATGGCGGTCATTCAGTATTCCTGGATGGGACTGATGGTATTTGCCATGGGTT
GGCGGTCCTTCACTAATGTCAACTCCAGGATGCTCTACTTTGCACCTGACTTGGTTTTCAATGAGTACCG
CATGCACAAGTCTCGGATGTACAGCCAGTGTGTGAGGATGAGGCACCTGTCTCAAGAGTTTGGATGGCTC
CAAATAACCCCCCAGGAATTCCTGTGCATGAAAGCACTGCTGCTCTTCAGCATTATTCCAGTGGATGGGC
TGAAAAATCAAAAATTCTTTGATGAACTTCGAATGAACTACATCAAGGAACTCGATCGCATCATTGCATG
CAAAAGAAAGAATCCCACATCCTGCTCAAGGCGCTTCTACCAGCTCACCAAGCTCCTGGATTCTGTGCAG
CCTATTGCAAGAGAGCTGCATCAGTTCACTTTTGACCTGCTAATCAAGTCCCATATGGTGAGCGTGGACT
TTCCTGAAATGATGGCAGAGATCATCTCTGTGCAAGTGCCCAAGATCCTTTCTGGGAAAGTCAAGCCCAT
CTATTTCCACACACAGTAAGACCCAGCTTTCTTGTACAAAGTGGTGATCCGTCGACCTGCAGCCAAGCTA
ATTCCGGGCGAATCTCTTATGATTTATGATTTTTATTATTAAGCTTCTAGAGCGGCCGCGGGCCCATCGA
TTTTCCACCCGGGTGGGGTACCAGGTAAGTGTACCCAATTCGCCCTATAGTGAGTCGTATTACAATTCAC
TGGCCGTCGTTTTACAACGTCGTGACTGGGAAAACCCTGGCGTTACCCAACTTAATCGCCTTGCAGCACA
TCCCCCTTTCGCCAGCTGGCGTAATAGCGAAGAGGCCCGCACCGATCGCCCTTCCCAACAGTTGCGCAGC
CTGAATGGCGAATGGAGATCCAATTTTTAAGTGTATAATGTGTTAAACTACTGATTCTAATTGTTTGTGT
ATTTTAGATTCACAGTCCCAAGGCTCATTTCAGGCCCCTCAGTCCTCACAGTCTGTTCATGATCATAATC
AGCCATACCACATTTGTAGAGGTTTTACTTGCTTTAAAAAACCTCCCACACCTCCCCCTGAACCTGAAAC
ATAAAATGAATGCAATTGTTGTTGTTAACTTGTTTATTGCAGCTTATAATGGTTACAAATAAAGCAATAG
CATCACAAATTTCACAAATAAAGCATTTTTTTCACTGCATTCTAGTTGTGGTTTGTCCAAACTCATCAAT
GTATCTTAACGCGTAAATTGTAAGCGTTAATATTTTGTTAAAATTCGCGTTAAATTTTTGTTAAATCAGC
TCATTTTTTAACCAATAGGCCGAAATCGGCAAAATCCCTTATAAATCAAAAGAATAGACCGAGATAGGGT
[37 nt withheld, positions 7281-7317]
AAAGAACGTGGACTCCAACGTCAAAGG
[49 nt withheld, positions 7345-7393]
T
[91 nt withheld, positions 7395-7485]
G
[124 nt withheld, positions 7487-7610]
CAGGTG
Features (pLannotate 1.2.2; 20 found; start..end, strand, type, name):
     21..125     +  promoter       AmpR promoter: bla
    127..484     +  promoter       SV40 promoter: SV40 enhancer and early promoter
    519..1313    +  CDS            NeoR/KanR: aminoglycoside phosphotransferase from Tn5; aph(3')-II (or nptII); confers resistance to neomycin, kanamycin, and G418 (Geneticin®)
   1334..1486    +  CDS            ble (fragment): BLE_KLEPN - Experimental evidence at protein level: Swiss-Prot protein existence level 1. Binding protein with a strong affinity to the bleomycin family of antibiotics. Binds to CL990; an antimitotic-antibiotic compound. From Klebsiella pneumoniae.
   1545..1592    +  polyA_signal   HSV TK poly(A) signal: herpes simplex virus thymidine kinase polyadenylation signal (Cole and Stacy, 1985)
   1683..1699    -  polyA_signal   bGH poly(A) signal (fragment): bovine growth hormone polyadenylation signal
   1921..2509    +  rep_origin     ori: high-copy-number ColE1/pMB1/pBR322/pUC origin of replication
   2684..2987    +  enhancer       CMV enhancer: human cytomegalovirus immediate early enhancer
   2988..3191    +  promoter       CMV promoter: human cytomegalovirus (CMV) immediate early promoter
   3274..3714    +  CDS            GAL4 DNA binding domain: DNA binding domain of the GAL4 transcriptional activator; Saccharomyces cerevisiae GAL4 (truncated)
   3733..3757    +  protein_bind   attB1: mutant version of attB; recombination site for the Gateway® BP reaction BP Clonase™
   3760..6456    +  CDS            Ar: ANDR_MOUSE - Also known as Nr3c4. Experimental evidence at protein level: Swiss-Prot protein existence level 1. Steroid hormone receptors are ligand-activated transcription factors that regulate eukaryotic gene expression and affect cellular proliferation and differentiation in target tissues. Transcription factor activity is modulated by bound coactivator and corepressor proteins like ZBTB7A that recruits NCOR1 and NCOR2 to the androgen response elements/ARE on target genes, negatively regulating androgen receptor signaling and androgen-induced cell proliferation. Transcription activation is
   6461..6485    -  protein_bind   attB2: mutant version of attB; recombination site for the Gateway® BP reaction BP Clonase™
   6518..6552    +  terminator     ADH1 terminator (fragment): S. cerevisiae ADH1; transcription terminator for the S. cerevisiae alcohol dehydrogenase 1 (ADH1) gene
   6624..6642    -  promoter       T7 promoter: promoter for bacteriophage T7 RNA polymerase
   6645..6802    +  CDS            lacZα (fragment): LacZα fragment of β-galactosidase; lacZ fragment
   6812..6867    +  intron         small t intron (fragment): SV40 (simian virus 40) small t antigen intron
   6867..7004    +  CDS            large T antigen (fragment): large T antigen from SV40 (simian virus 40)
   7027..7148    +  polyA_signal   SV40 poly(A) signal: SV40 polyadenylation signal
   7182..7610    -  rep_origin     f1 ori (sequence partly withheld): f1 bacteriophage origin of replication; arrow indicates direction of (+) strand synthesis
