[The description below was written by a language model from this plasmid's Addgene catalogue record and pLannotate feature annotations shown in this document.]
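Description:
pBK_Gal4-DBD-Ar is a mammalian expression plasmid of about 7.6 kb built on the pBK backbone, designed to overexpress a fusion of the yeast GAL4 DNA-binding domain with the mouse androgen receptor (Ar, also known as Nr3c4 or Tfm). It is propagated in E. coli at high copy from a ColE1/pUC-type origin and selected with kanamycin. Resistance comes from the Tn5 NeoR/KanR aminoglycoside phosphotransferase gene, which sits behind tandem bacterial (bla) and SV40 early promoters and is followed by an HSV TK polyadenylation signal. This arrangement allows kanamycin selection in bacteria and, in principle, G418 selection in mammalian cells. An f1 origin is also present, along with short remnants of ble, lacZα, a T7 promoter, a bGH poly(A) fragment and a yeast ADH1 terminator fragment that appear to be carried over from parental vectors.

The expression cassette is driven by the human CMV immediate early enhancer and promoter. The GAL4 DNA-binding domain is followed by an attB1 site, the Ar coding sequence and an attB2 site, consistent with insertion of the receptor by Gateway recombination into a GAL4-DBD destination vector. Downstream lie a fragment of the SV40 small t intron and the SV40 polyadenylation signal for transcript processing. Because the androgen receptor is a ligand-activated transcription factor, tethering it to the GAL4 DNA-binding domain would allow ligand-dependent activity to be read out from a separate GAL4-responsive reporter. The reporter itself is not part of this plasmid. The record states that the construct is used for receptor overexpression in luciferase and barcode assays, in the context of a multiplexed cell-based platform for profiling drug activity across targets and pathways.
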