Addgene plasmid #227098: pBK_Gal4-DBD-Ar
Purpose: Ar receptor overexpression for luciferase and barcode assays
Depositing lab: Michael Wehr. Depositing organization: Systasy Bioscience GmbH. Publication: Polypharmacological profiling across protein target families and cellular pathways using the multiplexed cell-based assay platform safetyProfiler reveals efficacy, potency and side effects of drugs. Popovic L, Brankatschk B, Palladino G, Rossner MJ, Wehr MC. Biomed Pharmacother. 2024 Nov;180:117523. doi: 10.1016/j.biopha.2024.117523. Epub 2024 Oct 14. PubMed 39405910.
Backbone
  Vector backbone: pBK
  Vector type: Mammalian Expression
Growth in bacteria
  Bacterial resistance: Kanamycin, 50 μg/mL
  Growth temperature: 37°C
  Growth strain: DH5alpha
  Copy number: High Copy
Gene/Insert
  Gene/Insert name: Ar
  Species: M. musculus (mouse)
  Entrez Gene: Ar (a.k.a. Tfm)
  Cloning method: Gateway Cloning
Terms and licenses: Academic/Nonprofit Terms; Industry Terms: Not Available to Industry
How to cite: pBK_Gal4-DBD-Ar was a gift from Michael Wehr (Addgene plasmid # 227098 ; http://n2t.net/addgene:227098 ; RRID:Addgene_227098)
